Addgene plasmid #76344: PIK3R3 gRNA (BRDN0001146614)
Purpose: 3rd generation lentiviral gRNA plasmid targeting human PIK3R3
Depositing lab: John Doench & David Root. Depositing organization: Broad Institute. Publication: Optimized sgRNA design to maximize activity and minimize off-target effects of CRISPR-Cas9. Doench JG, Fusi N, Sullender M, Hegde M, Vaimberg EW, Donovan KF, Smith I, Tothova Z, Wilen C, Orchard R, Virgin HW, Listgarten J, Root DE. Nat Biotechnol. 2016 Jan 18. doi: 10.1038/nbt.3437. PubMed 26780180.
Backbone
  Vector backbone: lentiGuide-Puro
  Backbone manufacturer: Zhang Lab (Addgene plasmid # 52963)
  Vector type: Mammalian Expression, Lentiviral, CRISPR
  Selectable markers: Puromycin
Growth in bacteria
  Bacterial resistance: Ampicillin, 100 μg/mL
  Growth temperature: 37°C
  Growth strain: DH5alpha
  Copy number: High Copy
Gene/Insert
  Gene/Insert name: PIK3R3 (alt names: PIK3R3; NM_001114172.1)
  gRNA/shRNA sequence: TATTGAGCGATTTCGCAGAG
  Species: H. sapiens (human)
  Entrez Gene: PIK3R3 (a.k.a. p55, p55-GAMMA, p55PIK)
  Promoter: hU6
  Cloning method: Unknown
  Sequencing primers: 5′ U6-F; 3′ pS2-R
Terms and licenses: Academic/Nonprofit Terms; Industry Terms: Not Available to Industry
Depositor comments: The gRNA was designed to target the following Genbank reference sequence(s): NM_001114172.1,NM_001303427.1,NM_001303428.1,NM_001303429.1,NM_003629.3. Note that this plasmid does NOT contain Cas9. It should be used in conjunction with lentiCas9-Blast (Addgene #52962) or otherwise with cell lines already expressing Cas9. Browse the full kinome gRNA library at http://www.addgene.org/pooled-library/broadgpp-human-kinome/ or visit http://www.broadinstitute.org/rnai/public/ for detailed protocols and information.
How to cite: PIK3R3 gRNA (BRDN0001146614) was a gift from John Doench & David Root (Addgene plasmid # 76344 ; http://n2t.net/addgene:76344 ; RRID:Addgene_76344)
