[The description below was written by a language model from this plasmid's Addgene catalogue record and pLannotate feature annotations shown in this document.]
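Description:
PIK3R3 gRNA (BRDN0001146614) is a third-generation lentiviral CRISPR guide plasmid built on the lentiGuide-Puro backbone and designed to target human PIK3R3 (also known as p55-gamma or p55PIK), a regulatory subunit of PI3-kinase. The guide was designed against several PIK3R3 reference transcripts and belongs to a human kinome gRNA collection. In bacteria the plasmid is maintained at high copy through a ColE1/pUC-type origin and selected with ampicillin via the β-lactamase gene. An f1 origin, an SV40 origin and remnants of lac and T7/T3 cloning-vector sequence are also annotated in the backbone.

The viral cassette starts with an RSV promoter fused to a truncated HIV-1 5' LTR, which drives Tat-independent production of the genomic RNA in packaging cells. This is followed by the Ψ packaging signal with a partial gag sequence, the Rev response element for Rev-dependent nuclear export, and a cPPT/CTS element that aids nuclear import. The cassette ends in a self-inactivating ΔU3 3' LTR, followed by an SV40 polyadenylation signal. Within the provirus, a human U6 RNA polymerase III promoter transcribes the PIK3R3-specific spacer joined to the Streptococcus pyogenes Cas9 guide RNA scaffold. A separate EF-1α core promoter with its intron A drives puromycin N-acetyltransferase, stabilised by a downstream WPRE, so transduced mammalian cells can be selected with puromycin.

The plasmid does not encode Cas9. It is meant to be used with a separate Cas9 lentivector or in cells that already express Cas9, where the guide directs cleavage at PIK3R3 for gene knockout and loss-of-function studies.
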