Features (pLannotate 1.2.2; 29 found; start..end, strand, type, name):
     14..80      +  CDS            small t antigen (fragment): SV40 (simian virus 40) small t antigen
    106..317     +  promoter       EF-1α core promoter: core promoter for human elongation factor EF-1α
    318..1256    +  intron         EF-1α intron A: intron upstream of the start codon of human EF-1α
   1278..1877    +  CDS            PuroR (fragment): puromycin N-acetyltransferase; pac from Streptomyces; confers resistance to puromycin
   1893..2481    +  misc_feature   WPRE: woodchuck hepatitis virus posttranscriptional regulatory element
   2532..2551    +  misc_feature   cPPT/CTS (fragment): central polypurine tract and central termination sequence of HIV-1
   2553..2786    +  LTR            3' LTR (ΔU3): self-inactivating 3' long terminal repeat (LTR) from HIV-1
   2864..2985    +  polyA_signal   SV40 poly(A) signal: SV40 polyadenylation signal
   3025..3160    +  rep_origin     SV40 ori: SV40 origin of replication
   3181..3199    -  promoter       T7 promoter: promoter for bacteriophage T7 RNA polymerase
   3207..3362    +  CDS            lacZα (fragment): LacZα fragment of β-galactosidase; lacZ fragment
   3367..3795    +  rep_origin     f1 ori (sequence partly withheld): f1 bacteriophage origin of replication; arrow indicates direction of (+) strand synthesis
   3848..3952    +  promoter       AmpR promoter: bla
   3953..4813    +  CDS            AmpR: β-lactamase; bla; confers resistance to ampicillin, carbenicillin, and related antibiotics
   4984..5572    +  rep_origin     ori: high-copy-number ColE1/pMB1/pBR322/pUC origin of replication
   5755..5847    +  CDS            lacI (fragment): lac repressor; lacI; The lac repressor binds to the lac operator to inhibit transcription in E. coli. This inhibition can be relieved by adding lactose or isopropyl-β-D-thiogalactopyranoside (IPTG).
   5860..5881    +  protein_bind   CAP binding site: CAP binding activates transcription in the presence of cAMP. E. coli catabolite activator protein
   5896..5926    +  promoter       lac promoter: promoter for the E. coli lac operon
   5934..5950    +  protein_bind   lac operator: The lac repressor binds to the lac operator to inhibit transcription in E. coli. This inhibition can be relieved by adding lactose or isopropyl-β-D-thiogalactopyranoside (IPTG). lac repressor encoded by lacI
   5995..6013    +  promoter       T3 promoter: promoter for bacteriophage T3 RNA polymerase
   6041..6267    +  promoter       RSV promoter: Rous sarcoma virus enhancer/promoter
   6268..6448    +  LTR            5' LTR (truncated): truncated 5' long terminal repeat (LTR) from HIV-1
   6495..6620    +  misc_feature   HIV-1 Ψ: packaging signal of human immunodeficiency virus type 1
   6604..6967    +  CDS            HIV-1 gag (fragment): gag protein from human immunodeficiency virus 1; gag
   7113..7346    +  misc_feature   RRE: The Rev response element (RRE) of HIV-1 allows for Rev-dependent mRNA export from the nucleus to the cytoplasm.
   7723..7749    +  CDS            Rev (fragment): human immunodeficiency virus 1 (HIV-1) Rev protein; rev; enhances nuclear export of unspliced and incompletely spliced viral mRNAs
   7753..7993    +  promoter       U6 promoter: RNA polymerase III promoter for human U6 snRNA
   8023..8098    +  misc_RNA       gRNA scaffold: guide RNA scaffold for the Streptococcus pyogenes CRISPR/Cas9 system
   8154..8271    +  misc_feature   cPPT/CTS: central polypurine tract and central termination sequence of HIV-1
>Addgene plasmid #76344 | PIK3R3 gRNA (BRDN0001146614) | addgene full sequence | sequence record 185662 | Addgene Assembled Sequence
CCCGGGTGCAAAGATGGATAAAGTTTTAAACAGAGAGGAATCTTTGCAGCTAATGGACCTTCTAGGTCTT
GAAAGGAGTGGGAATTGGCTCCGGTGCCCGTCAGTGGGCAGAGCGCACATCGCCCACAGTCCCCGAGAAG
TTGGGGGGAGGGGTCGGCAATTGATCCGGTGCCTAGAGAAGGTGGCGCGGGGTAAACTGGGAAAGTGATG
TCGTGTACTGGCTCCGCCTTTTTCCCGAGGGTGGGGGAGAACCGTATATAAGTGCAGTAGTCGCCGTGAA
CGTTCTTTTTCGCAACGGGTTTGCCGCCAGAACACAGGTAAGTGCCGTGTGTGGTTCCCGCGGGCCTGGC
CTCTTTACGGGTTATGGCCCTTGCGTGCCTTGAATTACTTCCACCTGGCTGCAGTACGTGATTCTTGATC
CCGAGCTTCGGGTTGGAAGTGGGTGGGAGAGTTCGAGGCCTTGCGCTTAAGGAGCCCCTTCGCCTCGTGC
TTGAGTTGAGGCCTGGCCTGGGCGCTGGGGCCGCCGCGTGCGAATCTGGTGGCACCTTCGCGCCTGTCTC
GCTGCTTTCGATAAGTCTCTAGCCATTTAAAATTTTTGATGACCTGCTGCGACGCTTTTTTTCTGGCAAG
ATAGTCTTGTAAATGCGGGCCAAGATCTGCACACTGGTATTTCGGTTTTTGGGGCCGCGGGCGGCGACGG
GGCCCGTGCGTCCCAGCGCACATGTTCGGCGAGGCGGGGCCTGCGAGCGCGGCCACCGAGAATCGGACGG
GGGTAGTCTCAAGCTGGCCGGCCTGCTCTGGTGCCTGGCCTCGCGCCGCCGTGTATCGCCCCGCCCTGGG
CGGCAAGGCTGGCCCGGTCGGCACCAGTTGCGTGAGCGGAAAGATGGCCGCTTCCCGGCCCTGCTGCAGG
GAGCTCAAAATGGAGGACGCGGCGCTCGGGAGAGCGGGCGGGTGAGTCACCCACACAAAGGAAAAGGGCC
TTTCCGTCCTCAGCCGTCGCTTCATGTGACTCCACGGAGTACCGGGCGCCGTCCAGGCACCTCGATTAGT
TCTCGAGCTTTTGGAGTACGTCGTCTTTAGGTTGGGGGGAGGGGTTTTATGCGATGGAGTTTCCCCACAC
TGAGTGGGTGGAGACTGAAGTTAGGCCAGCTTGGCACTTGATGTAATTCTCCTTGGAATTTGCCCTTTTT
GAGTTTGGATCTTGGTTCATTCTCAAGCCTCAGACAGTGGTTCAAAGTTTTTTTCTTCCATTTCAGGTGT
CGTGACGTACGGCCACCATGACCGAGTACAAGCCCACGGTGCGCCTCGCCACCCGCGACGACGTCCCCAG
GGCCGTACGCACCCTCGCCGCCGCGTTCGCCGACTACCCCGCCACGCGCCACACCGTCGATCCGGACCGC
CACATCGAGCGGGTCACCGAGCTGCAAGAACTCTTCCTCACGCGCGTCGGGCTCGACATCGGCAAGGTGT
GGGTCGCGGACGACGGCGCCGCCGTGGCGGTCTGGACCACGCCGGAGAGCGTCGAAGCGGGGGCGGTGTT
CGCCGAGATCGGCCCGCGCATGGCCGAGTTGAGCGGTTCCCGGCTGGCCGCGCAGCAACAGATGGAAGGC
CTCCTGGCGCCGCACCGGCCCAAGGAGCCCGCGTGGTTCCTGGCCACCGTCGGAGTCTCGCCCGACCACC
AGGGCAAGGGTCTGGGCAGCGCCGTCGTGCTCCCCGGAGTGGAGGCGGCCGAGCGCGCCGGGGTGCCCGC
CTTCCTGGAGACCTCCGCGCCCCGCAACCTCCCCTTCTACGAGCGGCTCGGCTTCACCGTCACCGCCGAC
GTCGAGGTGCCCGAAGGACCGCGCACCTGGTGCATGACCCGCAAGCCCGGTGCCTGAACGCGTTAAGTCG
ACAATCAACCTCTGGATTACAAAATTTGTGAAAGATTGACTGGTATTCTTAACTATGTTGCTCCTTTTAC
GCTATGTGGATACGCTGCTTTAATGCCTTTGTATCATGCTATTGCTTCCCGTATGGCTTTCATTTTCTCC
TCCTTGTATAAATCCTGGTTGCTGTCTCTTTATGAGGAGTTGTGGCCCGTTGTCAGGCAACGTGGCGTGG
TGTGCACTGTGTTTGCTGACGCAACCCCCACTGGTTGGGGCATTGCCACCACCTGTCAGCTCCTTTCCGG
GACTTTCGCTTTCCCCCTCCCTATTGCCACGGCGGAACTCATCGCCGCCTGCCTTGCCCGCTGCTGGACA
GGGGCTCGGCTGTTGGGCACTGACAATTCCGTGGTGTTGTCGGGGAAATCATCGTCCTTTCCTTGGCTGC
TCGCCTGTGTTGCCACCTGGATTCTGCGCGGGACGTCCTTCTGCTACGTCCCTTCGGCCCTCAATCCAGC
GGACCTTCCTTCCCGCGGCCTGCTGCCGGCTCTGCGGCCTCTTCCGCGTCTTCGCCTTCGCCCTCAGACG
AGTCGGATCTCCCTTTGGGCCGCCTCCCCGCGTCGACTTTAAGACCAATGACTTACAAGGCAGCTGTAGA
TCTTAGCCACTTTTTAAAAGAAAAGGGGGGACTGGAAGGGCTAATTCACTCCCAACGAAGACAAGATCTG
CTTTTTGCTTGTACTGGGTCTCTCTGGTTAGACCAGATCTGAGCCTGGGAGCTCTCTGGCTAACTAGGGA
ACCCACTGCTTAAGCCTCAATAAAGCTTGCCTTGAGTGCTTCAAGTAGTGTGTGCCCGTCTGTTGTGTGA
CTCTGGTAACTAGAGATCCCTCAGACCCTTTTAGTCAGTGTGGAAAATCTCTAGCAGTACGTATAGTAGT
TCATGTCATCTTATTATTCAGTATTTATAACTTGCAAAGAAATGAATATCAGAGAGTGAGAGGAACTTGT
TTATTGCAGCTTATAATGGTTACAAATAAAGCAATAGCATCACAAATTTCACAAATAAAGCATTTTTTTC
ACTGCATTCTAGTTGTGGTTTGTCCAAACTCATCAATGTATCTTATCATGTCTGGCTCTAGCTATCCCGC
CCCTAACTCCGCCCATCCCGCCCCTAACTCCGCCCAGTTCCGCCCATTCTCCGCCCCATGGCTGACTAAT
TTTTTTTATTTATGCAGAGGCCGAGGCCGCCTCGGCCTCTGAGCTATTCCAGAAGTAGTGAGGAGGCTTT
TTTGGAGGCCTAGGGACGTACCCAATTCGCCCTATAGTGAGTCGTATTACGCGCGCTCACTGGCCGTCGT
TTTACAACGTCGTGACTGGGAAAACCCTGGCGTTACCCAACTTAATCGCCTTGCAGCACATCCCCCTTTC
GCCAGCTGGCGTAATAGCGAAGAGGCCCGCACCGATCGCCCTTCCCAACAGTTGCGCAGCCTGAATGGCG
AATGGG
[124 nt withheld, positions 3367-3490]
C
[91 nt withheld, positions 3492-3582]
A
[49 nt withheld, positions 3584-3632]
CCTTTGACGTTGGAGTCCACGTTCTTT
[37 nt withheld, positions 3660-3696]
ACCCTATCTCGGTCTATTCTTTTGATTTATAAGGGATTTTGCCGATTTCGGCCTATTGGTTAAAAAATGA
GCTGATTTAACAAAAATTTAACGCGAATTTTAACAAAATATTAACGCTTACAATTTAGGTGGCACTTTTC
GGGGAAATGTGCGCGGAACCCCTATTTGTTTATTTTTCTAAATACATTCAAATATGTATCCGCTCATGAG
ACAATAACCCTGATAAATGCTTCAATAATATTGAAAAAGGAAGAGTATGAGTATTCAACATTTCCGTGTC
GCCCTTATTCCCTTTTTTGCGGCATTTTGCCTTCCTGTTTTTGCTCACCCAGAAACGCTGGTGAAAGTAA
AAGATGCTGAAGATCAGTTGGGTGCACGAGTGGGTTACATCGAACTGGATCTCAACAGCGGTAAGATCCT
TGAGAGTTTTCGCCCCGAAGAACGTTTTCCAATGATGAGCACTTTTAAAGTTCTGCTATGTGGCGCGGTA
TTATCCCGTATTGACGCCGGGCAAGAGCAACTCGGTCGCCGCATACACTATTCTCAGAATGACTTGGTTG
AGTACTCACCAGTCACAGAAAAGCATCTTACGGATGGCATGACAGTAAGAGAATTATGCAGTGCTGCCAT
AACCATGAGTGATAACACTGCGGCCAACTTACTTCTGACAACGATCGGAGGACCGAAGGAGCTAACCGCT
TTTTTGCACAACATGGGGGATCATGTAACTCGCCTTGATCGTTGGGAACCGGAGCTGAATGAAGCCATAC
CAAACGACGAGCGTGACACCACGATGCCTGTAGCAATGGCAACAACGTTGCGCAAACTATTAACTGGCGA
ACTACTTACTCTAGCTTCCCGGCAACAATTAATAGACTGGATGGAGGCGGATAAAGTTGCAGGACCACTT
CTGCGCTCGGCCCTTCCGGCTGGCTGGTTTATTGCTGATAAATCTGGAGCCGGTGAGCGTGGGTCTCGCG
GTATCATTGCAGCACTGGGGCCAGATGGTAAGCCCTCCCGTATCGTAGTTATCTACACGACGGGGAGTCA
GGCAACTATGGATGAACGAAATAGACAGATCGCTGAGATAGGTGCCTCACTGATTAAGCATTGGTAACTG
TCAGACCAAGTTTACTCATATATACTTTAGATTGATTTAAAACTTCATTTTTAATTTAAAAGGATCTAGG
TGAAGATCCTTTTTGATAATCTCATGACCAAAATCCCTTAACGTGAGTTTTCGTTCCACTGAGCGTCAGA
CCCCGTAGAAAAGATCAAAGGATCTTCTTGAGATCCTTTTTTTCTGCGCGTAATCTGCTGCTTGCAAACA
AAAAAACCACCGCTACCAGCGGTGGTTTGTTTGCCGGATCAAGAGCTACCAACTCTTTTTCCGAAGGTAA
CTGGCTTCAGCAGAGCGCAGATACCAAATACTGTTCTTCTAGTGTAGCCGTAGTTAGGCCACCACTTCAA
GAACTCTGTAGCACCGCCTACATACCTCGCTCTGCTAATCCTGTTACCAGTGGCTGCTGCCAGTGGCGAT
AAGTCGTGTCTTACCGGGTTGGACTCAAGACGATAGTTACCGGATAAGGCGCAGCGGTCGGGCTGAACGG
GGGGTTCGTGCACACAGCCCAGCTTGGAGCGAACGACCTACACCGAACTGAGATACCTACAGCGTGAGCT
ATGAGAAAGCGCCACGCTTCCCGAAGGGAGAAAGGCGGACAGGTATCCGGTAAGCGGCAGGGTCGGAACA
GGAGAGCGCACGAGGGAGCTTCCAGGGGGAAACGCCTGGTATCTTTATAGTCCTGTCGGGTTTCGCCACC
TCTGACTTGAGCGTCGATTTTTGTGATGCTCGTCAGGGGGGCGGAGCCTATGGAAAAACGCCAGCAACGC
GGCCTTTTTACGGTTCCTGGCCTTTTGCTGGCCTTTTGCTCACATGTTCTTTCCTGCGTTATCCCCTGAT
TCTGTGGATAACCGTATTACCGCCTTTGAGTGAGCTGATACCGCTCGCCGCAGCCGAACGACCGAGCGCA
GCGAGTCAGTGAGCGAGGAAGCGGAAGAGCGCCCAATACGCAAACCGCCTCTCCCCGCGCGTTGGCCGAT
TCATTAATGCAGCTGGCACGACAGGTTTCCCGACTGGAAAGCGGGCAGTGAGCGCAACGCAATTAATGTG
AGTTAGCTCACTCATTAGGCACCCCAGGCTTTACACTTTATGCTTCCGGCTCGTATGTTGTGTGGAATTG
TGAGCGGATAACAATTTCACACAGGAAACAGCTATGACCATGATTACGCCAAGCGCGCAATTAACCCTCA
CTAAAGGGAACAAAAGCTGGAGCTGCAAGCTTAATGTAGTCTTATGCAATACTCTTGTAGTCTTGCAACA
TGGTAACGATGAGTTAGCAACATGCCTTACAAGGAGAGAAAAAGCACCGTGCATGCCGATTGGTGGAAGT
AAGGTGGTACGATCGTGCCTTATTAGGAAGGCAACAGACGGGTCTGACATGGATTGGACGAACCACTGAA
TTGCCGCATTGCAGAGATATTGTATTTAAGTGCCTAGCTCGATACATAAACGGGTCTCTCTGGTTAGACC
AGATCTGAGCCTGGGAGCTCTCTGGCTAACTAGGGAACCCACTGCTTAAGCCTCAATAAAGCTTGCCTTG
AGTGCTTCAAGTAGTGTGTGCCCGTCTGTTGTGTGACTCTGGTAACTAGAGATCCCTCAGACCCTTTTAG
TCAGTGTGGAAAATCTCTAGCAGTGGCGCCCGAACAGGGACTTGAAAGCGAAAGGGAAACCAGAGGAGCT
CTCTCGACGCAGGACTCGGCTTGCTGAAGCGCGCACGGCAAGAGGCGAGGGGCGGCGACTGGTGAGTACG
CCAAAAATTTTGACTAGCGGAGGCTAGAAGGAGAGAGATGGGTGCGAGAGCGTCAGTATTAAGCGGGGGA
GAATTAGATCGCGATGGGAAAAAATTCGGTTAAGGCCAGGGGGAAAGAAAAAATATAAATTAAAACATAT
AGTATGGGCAAGCAGGGAGCTAGAACGATTCGCAGTTAATCCTGGCCTGTTAGAAACATCAGAAGGCTGT
AGACAAATACTGGGACAGCTACAACCATCCCTTCAGACAGGATCAGAAGAACTTAGATCATTATATAATA
CAGTAGCAACCCTCTATTGTGTGCATCAAAGGATAGAGATAAAAGACACCAAGGAAGCTTTAGACAAGAT
AGAGGAAGAGCAAAACAAAAGTAAGACCACCGCACAGCAAGCGGCCGCTGATCTTCAGACCTGGAGGAGG
AGATATGAGGGACAATTGGAGAAGTGAATTATATAAATATAAAGTAGTAAAAATTGAACCATTAGGAGTA
GCACCCACCAAGGCAAAGAGAAGAGTGGTGCAGAGAGAAAAAAGAGCAGTGGGAATAGGAGCTTTGTTCC
TTGGGTTCTTGGGAGCAGCAGGAAGCACTATGGGCGCAGCGTCAATGACGCTGACGGTACAGGCCAGACA
ATTATTGTCTGGTATAGTGCAGCAGCAGAACAATTTGCTGAGGGCTATTGAGGCGCAACAGCATCTGTTG
CAACTCACAGTCTGGGGCATCAAGCAGCTCCAGGCAAGAATCCTGGCTGTGGAAAGATACCTAAAGGATC
AACAGCTCCTGGGGATTTGGGGTTGCTCTGGAAAACTCATTTGCACCACTGCTGTGCCTTGGAATGCTAG
TTGGAGTAATAAATCTCTGGAACAGATTTGGAATCACACGACCTGGATGGAGTGGGACAGAGAAATTAAC
AATTACACAAGCTTAATACACTCCTTAATTGAAGAATCGCAAAACCAGCAAGAAAAGAATGAACAAGAAT
TATTGGAATTAGATAAATGGGCAAGTTTGTGGAATTGGTTTAACATAACAAATTGGCTGTGGTATATAAA
ATTATTCATAATGATAGTAGGAGGCTTGGTAGGTTTAAGAATAGTTTTTGCTGTACTTTCTATAGTGAAT
AGAGTTAGGCAGGGATATTCACCATTATCGTTTCAGACCCACCTCCCAACCCCGAGGGGACCCAGAGAGG
GCCTATTTCCCATGATTCCTTCATATTTGCATATACGATACAAGGCTGTTAGAGAGATAATTAGAATTAA
TTTGACTGTAAACACAAAGATATTAGTACAAAATACGTGACGTAGAAAGTAATAATTTCTTGGGTAGTTT
GCAGTTTTAAAATTATGTTTTAAAATGGACTATCATATGCTTACCGTAACTTGAAAGTATTTCGATTTCT
TGGCTTTATATATCTTGTGGAAAGGACGAAACACCGTATTGAGCGATTTCGCAGAGGTTTTAGAGCTAGA
AATAGCAAGTTAAAATAAGGCTAGTCCGTTATCAACTTGAAAAAGTGGCACCGAGTCGGTGCTTTTTTAA
GCTTGGCGTAACTAGATCTTGAGACAAATGGCAGTATTCATCCACAATTTTAAAAGAAAAGGGGGGATTG
GGGGGTACAGTGCAGGGGAAAGAATAGTAGACATAATAGCAACAGACATACAAACTAAAGAATTACAAAA
ACAAATTACAAAAATTCAAAATTTTCGGGTTTATTACAGGGACAGCAGAGATCCACTTTGGCGCCGGCTC
GAGGGGG
