>Addgene plasmid #76344 | PIK3R3 gRNA (BRDN0001146614) | depositor partial sequence | sequence record 143804 | Target Sequence
TATTGAGCGATTTCGCAGAG
