>Addgene plasmid #76344 | PIK3R3 gRNA (BRDN0001146614) | addgene partial sequence | sequence record 185661 | hU6-F
TAGAAAGTAATAATTTCTTGGGTAGTTTGCAGTTTTAAAATTATGTTTTAAAATGGACTATCATATGCTT
ACCGTAACTTGAAAGTATTTCGATTTCTTGGCTTTATATATCTTGTGGAAAGGACGAAACACCGTATTGA
GCGATTTCGCAGAGGTTTTAGAGCTAGAAATAGCAAGTTAAAATAAGGCTAGTCCGTTATCAACTTGAAA
AAGTGGCACCGAGTCGGTGCTTTTTTAAGCTTGGCGTAACTAGATCTTGAGACAAATGGCAGTATTCATC
CACAATTTTAAAAGAAAAGGGGGGATTGGGGGGTACAGTGCAGGGGAAAGAATAGTAGACATAATAGCAA
CAGACATACAAACTAAAGAATTACAAAAACAAATTACAAAAATTCAAAATTTTCGGGTTTATTACAGGGA
CAGCAGAGATCCACTTTGGCGCCGGCTCGAGGGGGCCCGGGTGCAAAGATGGATAAAGTTTTAAACAGAG
AGGAATCTTTGCAGCTAATGGACCTTCTAGGTCTTGAAAGGAGTGGGAATTGGCTCCGGTGCCCGTCAGT
GGGCAGAGCG
